Addgene plasmid #32856: EGFP-talin1 head
Depositing lab: Anna Huttenlocher. Publication: Talin1 regulates TCR-mediated LFA-1 function. Simonson WT, Franco SJ, Huttenlocher A. J Immunol. 2006 Dec 1;177(11):7707-14. PubMed 17114441.
Backbone
  Vector backbone: pEGFP-C1
  Backbone manufacturer: BD Clontech
  Backbone size w/o insert (bp): 4749
  Modifications to backbone: C1 vector frame shifted by cutting with BglII, blunting, and religating.
  Vector type: Mammalian Expression
  Selectable markers: Neomycin (select with G418)
Growth in bacteria
  Bacterial resistance: Kanamycin, 50 μg/mL
  Growth temperature: 37°C
  Growth strain: DH5alpha
  Copy number: High Copy
Gene/Insert
  Gene/Insert name: Talin-1 Head aa 1-433
  Species: M. musculus (mouse)
  Insert size (bp): 1299
  GenBank ID: X56123 CAA39588.1
  Entrez Gene: Tln1 (a.k.a. Tln)
  Tag / fusion protein: Enhanced GFP (N terminal on insert)
  Cloning method: Restriction Enzyme; 5′ cloning site EcoR1 (not destroyed); 3′ cloning site Sal1 (not destroyed)
  Sequencing primers: 5′ EGFP_C_prime CATGGTCCTGCTGGAGTTCGTG
Resource information
  A portion of this plasmid was derived from a plasmid made by: EGFP-talin1 head was cloned by excising the talin1 head cDNA (encoding aa 1–433) by EcoRI/SalI digestion from the pJ6 R vector (a gift from R. Hynes, Massachusetts Institute of Technology, Cambridge, MA)
Terms and licenses: Academic/Nonprofit Terms; Industry Terms: Not Available to Industry
Depositor comments: Please note that the most appropriate reference sequence for the Talin1 insert in this plasmid is GenBank accession number CAA39588.1
How to cite: EGFP-talin1 head was a gift from Anna Huttenlocher (Addgene plasmid # 32856 ; http://n2t.net/addgene:32856 ; RRID:Addgene_32856)
