[The description below was written by a language model from this plasmid's Addgene catalogue record and pLannotate feature annotations shown in this document.]
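Description:
EGFP-talin1 head is a mammalian expression plasmid built on the pEGFP-C1 backbone, encoding the head region of mouse talin-1 (Tln1, amino acids 1–433) fused to the C-terminus of enhanced GFP. The 1,299 bp talin fragment was excised from an earlier vector and inserted between the EcoRI and SalI sites of the multiple cloning site, both of which remain intact. To bring the insert into frame with EGFP, the backbone reading frame was shifted beforehand by cutting at BglII, blunting and religating. Transcription of the fusion is driven by the human cytomegalovirus immediate-early enhancer and promoter and terminated by the SV40 polyadenylation signal, giving strong constitutive expression in transfected mammalian cells. The annotated sequence of 6,048 nt agrees with the stated backbone and insert sizes.

The plasmid replicates at high copy in E. coli from a pUC-type ColE1 origin and also carries an f1 origin for single-stranded DNA production. A single Tn5 aminoglycoside phosphotransferase gene serves both hosts: a bacterial bla-type promoter drives it for kanamycin selection in bacteria, and the adjacent SV40 enhancer/early promoter, with an HSV TK polyadenylation signal downstream, drives it for G418 selection of stable mammalian lines. The short large T antigen, ble and bGH poly(A) fragments in the feature table appear to be backbone remnants or partial annotation matches rather than functional elements.

Talin links integrins and the cytoskeleton at cell-substratum and lymphocyte cell-cell contacts. This construct allows fluorescent visualisation and overexpression of the isolated head domain. The associated publication concerns talin-1 regulation of T cell receptor-mediated LFA-1 integrin function.
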