Features (pLannotate 1.2.2; 16 found; start..end, strand, type, name):
     61..364     +  enhancer       CMV enhancer: human cytomegalovirus immediate early enhancer
    365..568     +  promoter       CMV promoter: human cytomegalovirus (CMV) immediate early promoter
    613..1329    +  CDS            EGFP: EGFP is a basic (constitutively fluorescent) green fluorescent protein published in 1996, derived from Aequorea victoria. It is reported to be a rapidly-maturing weak dimer with moderate acid sensitivity.
   1330..1356    +  misc_feature   MCS (fragment): multiple cloning site
   1384..2682    +  CDS            Tln1 (fragment): TLN1_MOUSE - Also known as Tln. Experimental evidence at protein level: Swiss-Prot protein existence level 1. Probably involved in connections of major cytoskeletal structures to the plasma membrane. High molecular weight cytoskeletal protein concentrated at regions of cell-substratum contact and, in lymphocytes, at cell-cell contacts. From Mus musculus (Mouse).
   2685..2712    +  misc_feature   MCS (fragment): multiple cloning site
   2729..2813    +  CDS            large T antigen (fragment): large T antigen from SV40 (simian virus 40)
   2836..2957    +  polyA_signal   SV40 poly(A) signal: SV40 polyadenylation signal
   2991..3419    -  rep_origin     f1 ori (sequence partly withheld): f1 bacteriophage origin of replication; arrow indicates direction of (+) strand synthesis
   3446..3550    +  promoter       AmpR promoter: bla
   3552..3909    +  promoter       SV40 promoter: SV40 enhancer and early promoter
   3944..4738    +  CDS            NeoR/KanR: aminoglycoside phosphotransferase from Tn5; aph(3')-II (or nptII); confers resistance to neomycin, kanamycin, and G418 (Geneticin®)
   4759..4911    +  CDS            ble (fragment): BLE_KLEPN - Experimental evidence at protein level: Swiss-Prot protein existence level 1. Binding protein with a strong affinity to the bleomycin family of antibiotics. Binds to CL990; an antimitotic-antibiotic compound. From Klebsiella pneumoniae.
   4970..5017    +  polyA_signal   HSV TK poly(A) signal: herpes simplex virus thymidine kinase polyadenylation signal (Cole and Stacy, 1985)
   5108..5124    -  polyA_signal   bGH poly(A) signal (fragment): bovine growth hormone polyadenylation signal
   5346..5934    +  rep_origin     ori: high-copy-number ColE1/pMB1/pBR322/pUC origin of replication
>Addgene plasmid #32856 | EGFP-talin1 head | depositor full sequence | sequence record 42590 | EGFP-talin1 head sequence 6048 bps
TAGTTATTAATAGTAATCAATTACGGGGTCATTAGTTCATAGCCCATATATGGAGTTCCGCGTTACATAA
CTTACGGTAAATGGCCCGCCTGGCTGACCGCCCAACGACCCCCGCCCATTGACGTCAATAATGACGTATG
TTCCCATAGTAACGCCAATAGGGACTTTCCATTGACGTCAATGGGTGGAGTATTTACGGTAAACTGCCCA
CTTGGCAGTACATCAAGTGTATCATATGCCAAGTACGCCCCCTATTGACGTCAATGACGGTAAATGGCCC
GCCTGGCATTATGCCCAGTACATGACCTTATGGGACTTTCCTACTTGGCAGTACATCTACGTATTAGTCA
TCGCTATTACCATGGTGATGCGGTTTTGGCAGTACATCAATGGGCGTGGATAGCGGTTTGACTCACGGGG
ATTTCCAAGTCTCCACCCCATTGACGTCAATGGGAGTTTGTTTTGGCACCAAAATCAACGGGACTTTCCA
AAATGTCGTAACAACTCCGCCCCATTGACGCAAATGGGCGGTAGGCGTGTACGGTGGGAGGTCTATATAA
GCAGAGCTGGTTTAGTGAACCGTCAGATCCGCTAGCGCTACCGGTCGCCACCATGGTGAGCAAGGGCGAG
GAGCTGTTCACCGGGGTGGTGCCCATCCTGGTCGAGCTGGACGGCGACGTAAACGGCCACAAGTTCAGCG
TGTCCGGCGAGGGCGAGGGCGATGCCACCTACGGCAAGCTGACCCTGAAGTTCATCTGCACCACCGGCAA
GCTGCCCGTGCCCTGGCCCACCCTCGTGACCACCCTGACCTACGGCGTGCAGTGCTTCAGCCGCTACCCC
GACCACATGAAGCAGCACGACTTCTTCAAGTCCGCCATGCCCGAAGGCTACGTCCAGGAGCGCACCATCT
TCTTCAAGGACGACGGCAACTACAAGACCCGCGCCGAGGTGAAGTTCGAGGGCGACACCCTGGTGAACCG
CATCGAGCTGAAGGGCATCGACTTCAAGGAGGACGGCAACATCCTGGGGCACAAGCTGGAGTACAACTAC
AACAGCCACAACGTCTATATCATGGCCGACAAGCAGAAGAACGGCATCAAGGTGAACTTCAAGATCCGCC
ACAACATCGAGGACGGCAGCGTGCAGCTCGCCGACCACTACCAGCAGAACACCCCCATCGGCGACGGCCC
CGTGCTGCTGCCCGACAACCACTACCTGAGCACCCAGTCCGCCCTGAGCAAAGACCCCAACGAGAAGCGC
GATCACATGGTCCTGCTGGAGTTCGTGACCGCCGCCGGGATCACTCTCGGCATGGACGAGCTGTACAAGT
CCGGACTCAGATCTCGAGCTCAAGCTAGCTTCGAATTCGCAGAAGCTGCCACCATGGTTGCGCTTTCGCT
GAAGATTAGCATTGGGAATGTGGTGAAGACGATGCAATTTGAGCCATCTACCATGGTGTACGACGCCTGC
CGCATGATTCGTGAGCGGATCCCAGAGGCCCTGGCTGGCCCTCCCAACGACTTTGGGCTCTTTCTGTCAG
ATGATGACCCCAAAAAAGGCATCTGGCTAGAGGCTGGGAAAGCTTTGGACTACTACATGCTCCGAAATGG
GGACACCATGGAGTACAGAAAAAAGCAGAGACCCCTGAAGATCCGGATGTTAGACGGAACGGTGAAGACT
ATCATGGTGGATGACTCCAAGACCGTCACAGACATGCTCATGACCATTTGTGCCCGAATTGGTATCACCA
ACCATGATGAGTATTCACTGGTTCGAGAGCTGATGGAAGAAAAGAAAGATGAGGGGACAGGGACCCTGAG
AAAAGACAAGACCCTACTGCGAGATGAAAAGAAGATGGAGAAGCTAAAGCAGAAGTTGCACACAGACGAT
GAGTTGAACTGGCTGGACCATGGGCGGACACTGAGGGAACAGGGAGTGGAAGAGCATGAGACGTTGCTGC
TGCGGAGAAAGTTCTTCTACTCAGACCAGAATGTGGATTCCCGAGACCCTGTACAGCTGAACCTTCTCTA
TGTGCAGGCACGAGATGACATCCTGAATGGCTCCCATCCTGTCTCCTTTGACAAGGCCTGTGAATTTGCA
GGCTTCCAGTGCCAGATCCAGTTTGGACCTCACAATGAACAGAAGCACAAGGCTGGCTTCCTTGACCTGA
AGGACTTCCTGCCCAAGGAGTATGTGAAGCAGAAGGGAGAGCGTAAGATCTTTCAGGCACACAAGAATTG
TGGGCAGATGAGTGAAATTGAGGCCAAGGTACGCTACGTGAAGCTGGCCCGTTCCCTCAAGACTTACGGT
GTCTCCTTCTTCCTAGTCAAGGAAAAGATGAAGGGGAAGAATAAACTGGTGCCCAGGCTGTTGGGCATCA
CTAAGGAGTGTGTGATGCGTGTGGATGAGAAGACCAAGGAGGTGATTCAGGAATGGAGCCTCACCAACAT
CAAACGCTGGGCTGCCTCTCCCAAGAGCTTTACTCTGGACTTTGGAGACTATCAGGATGGCTACTACTCA
GTACAGACGACAGAAGGCGAGCAGATCGCACAGCTCATTGCTGGCTACATAGATATCATCCTTAAGAAGA
AAAAAAGCAAGGACCATTTTGGGCTGGAGGGAGATGAAGAGTCTACTATGTTGGAGGACTCAGTGTCTCC
CAAAAAGTCAACAGTCCTTCAGTAAGTCGACGGTACCGCGGGCCCGGGATCCACCGGATCTAGATAACTG
ATCATAATCAGCCATACCACATTTGTAGAGGTTTTACTTGCTTTAAAAAACCTCCCACACCTCCCCCTGA
ACCTGAAACATAAAATGAATGCAATTGTTGTTGTTAACTTGTTTATTGCAGCTTATAATGGTTACAAATA
AAGCAATAGCATCACAAATTTCACAAATAAAGCATTTTTTTCACTGCATTCTAGTTGTGGTTTGTCCAAA
CTCATCAATGTATCTTAACGCGTAAATTGTAAGCGTTAATATTTTGTTAAAATTCGCGTTAAATTTTTGT
TAAATCAGCTCATTTTTTAACCAATAGGCCGAAATCGGCAAAATCCCTTATAAATCAAAAGAATAGACCG
AGATAGGGT
[37 nt withheld, positions 3090-3126]
AAAGAACGTGGACTCCAACGTCAAAGG
[49 nt withheld, positions 3154-3202]
T
[91 nt withheld, positions 3204-3294]
G
[124 nt withheld, positions 3296-3419]
CAGGTGGCACTTTTCGGGGAAATGTGCGCGGAACCCCTATTTGTTTATTTTTCTAAATACATTCAAATAT
GTATCCGCTCATGAGACAATAACCCTGATAAATGCTTCAATAATATTGAAAAAGGAAGAGTCCTGAGGCG
GAAAGAACCAGCTGTGGAATGTGTGTCAGTTAGGGTGTGGAAAGTCCCCAGGCTCCCCAGCAGGCAGAAG
TATGCAAAGCATGCATCTCAATTAGTCAGCAACCAGGTGTGGAAAGTCCCCAGGCTCCCCAGCAGGCAGA
AGTATGCAAAGCATGCATCTCAATTAGTCAGCAACCATAGTCCCGCCCCTAACTCCGCCCATCCCGCCCC
TAACTCCGCCCAGTTCCGCCCATTCTCCGCCCCATGGCTGACTAATTTTTTTTATTTATGCAGAGGCCGA
GGCCGCCTCGGCCTCTGAGCTATTCCAGAAGTAGTGAGGAGGCTTTTTTGGAGGCCTAGGCTTTTGCAAA
GATCGATCAAGAGACAGGATGAGGATCGTTTCGCATGATTGAACAAGATGGATTGCACGCAGGTTCTCCG
GCCGCTTGGGTGGAGAGGCTATTCGGCTATGACTGGGCACAACAGACAATCGGCTGCTCTGATGCCGCCG
TGTTCCGGCTGTCAGCGCAGGGGCGCCCGGTTCTTTTTGTCAAGACCGACCTGTCCGGTGCCCTGAATGA
ACTGCAAGACGAGGCAGCGCGGCTATCGTGGCTGGCCACGACGGGCGTTCCTTGCGCAGCTGTGCTCGAC
GTTGTCACTGAAGCGGGAAGGGACTGGCTGCTATTGGGCGAAGTGCCGGGGCAGGATCTCCTGTCATCTC
ACCTTGCTCCTGCCGAGAAAGTATCCATCATGGCTGATGCAATGCGGCGGCTGCATACGCTTGATCCGGC
TACCTGCCCATTCGACCACCAAGCGAAACATCGCATCGAGCGAGCACGTACTCGGATGGAAGCCGGTCTT
GTCGATCAGGATGATCTGGACGAAGAGCATCAGGGGCTCGCGCCAGCCGAACTGTTCGCCAGGCTCAAGG
CGAGCATGCCCGACGGCGAGGATCTCGTCGTGACCCATGGCGATGCCTGCTTGCCGAATATCATGGTGGA
AAATGGCCGCTTTTCTGGATTCATCGACTGTGGCCGGCTGGGTGTGGCGGACCGCTATCAGGACATAGCG
TTGGCTACCCGTGATATTGCTGAAGAGCTTGGCGGCGAATGGGCTGACCGCTTCCTCGTGCTTTACGGTA
TCGCCGCTCCCGATTCGCAGCGCATCGCCTTCTATCGCCTTCTTGACGAGTTCTTCTGAGCGGGACTCTG
GGGTTCGAAATGACCGACCAAGCGACGCCCAACCTGCCATCACGAGATTTCGATTCCACCGCCGCCTTCT
ATGAAAGGTTGGGCTTCGGAATCGTTTTCCGGGACGCCGGCTGGATGATCCTCCAGCGCGGGGATCTCAT
GCTGGAGTTCTTCGCCCACCCTAGGGGGAGGCTAACTGAAACACGGAAGGAGACAATACCGGAAGGAACC
CGCGCTATGACGGCAATAAAAAGACAGAATAAAACGCACGGTGTTGGGTCGTTTGTTCATAAACGCGGGG
TTCGGTCCCAGGGCTGGCACTCTGTCGATACCCCACCGAGACCCCATTGGGGCCAATACGCCCGCGTTTC
TTCCTTTTCCCCACCCCACCCCCCAAGTTCGGGTGAAGGCCCAGGGCTCGCAGCCAACGTCGGGGCGGCA
GGCCCTGCCATAGCCTCAGGTTACTCATATATACTTTAGATTGATTTAAAACTTCATTTTTAATTTAAAA
GGATCTAGGTGAAGATCCTTTTTGATAATCTCATGACCAAAATCCCTTAACGTGAGTTTTCGTTCCACTG
AGCGTCAGACCCCGTAGAAAAGATCAAAGGATCTTCTTGAGATCCTTTTTTTCTGCGCGTAATCTGCTGC
TTGCAAACAAAAAAACCACCGCTACCAGCGGTGGTTTGTTTGCCGGATCAAGAGCTACCAACTCTTTTTC
CGAAGGTAACTGGCTTCAGCAGAGCGCAGATACCAAATACTGTCCTTCTAGTGTAGCCGTAGTTAGGCCA
CCACTTCAAGAACTCTGTAGCACCGCCTACATACCTCGCTCTGCTAATCCTGTTACCAGTGGCTGCTGCC
AGTGGCGATAAGTCGTGTCTTACCGGGTTGGACTCAAGACGATAGTTACCGGATAAGGCGCAGCGGTCGG
GCTGAACGGGGGGTTCGTGCACACAGCCCAGCTTGGAGCGAACGACCTACACCGAACTGAGATACCTACA
GCGTGAGCTATGAGAAAGCGCCACGCTTCCCGAAGGGAGAAAGGCGGACAGGTATCCGGTAAGCGGCAGG
GTCGGAACAGGAGAGCGCACGAGGGAGCTTCCAGGGGGAAACGCCTGGTATCTTTATAGTCCTGTCGGGT
TTCGCCACCTCTGACTTGAGCGTCGATTTTTGTGATGCTCGTCAGGGGGGCGGAGCCTATGGAAAAACGC
CAGCAACGCGGCCTTTTTACGGTTCCTGGCCTTTTGCTGGCCTTTTGCTCACATGTTCTTTCCTGCGTTA
TCCCCTGATTCTGTGGATAACCGTATTACCGCCATGCAT
