>Addgene plasmid #32856 | EGFP-talin1 head | addgene partial sequence | sequence record 44263 | SV40pA-R 5'-GAAATTTGTGATGCTATTGC-3'
AAGTTAACAACAACAATTGCATTCATTTTATGTTTCAGGTTCAGGGGGAGGTGTGGGAGGTTTTTTAAAG
CAAGTAAAACCTCTACAAATGTGGTATGGCTGATTATGATCAGTTATCTAGATCCGGTGGATCCCGGGCC
CGCGGTACCGTCGACTTACTGAAGGACTGTTGACTTTTTGGGAGACACTGAGTCCTCCAACATAGTAGAC
TCTTCATCTCCCTCCAGCCCAAAATGGTCCTTGCTTTTTTTCTTCTTAAGGATGATATCTATGTAGCCAG
CAATGAGCTGTGCGATCTGCTCGCCTTCTGTCGTCTGTACTGAGTAGTAGCCATCCTGATAGTCTCCAAA
GTCCAGAGTAAAGCTCTTGGGAGAGGCAGCCCAGCGTTTGATGTTGGTGAGGCTCCATTCCTGAATCACC
TCCTTGGTCTTCTCATCCACACGCATCACACACTCCTTAGTGATGCCCAACAGCCTGGGCACCAGTTTAT
TCTTCCCCTTCATCTTTTCCTTGACTAGGAAGAAGGAGACACCGTAAGTCTTGAGGGAACGGGCCAGCTT
CACGTAGCGTACCTTGGCCTCAATTTCACTCATCTGCCCACAATTCTTGTGTGCCTGAAAGATCTTACGC
TCTCCCTTCTGCTTCACATACTCCTTGGGCAGGAAGTCCTTCAGGTCAAGGAAGCCAGCCTTGTGCTTCT
GTTCATTGTGAGGTCCAAACTGGATCTGGCACTGGAAGCCTGCAAATTCACAGGCCTTGTCAAAGGAGAC
AGGATGGGAGCCATTCAGGATGTCATCTCGTGCCTGCACATAGAGAA
