>Addgene plasmid #32856 | EGFP-talin1 head | addgene partial sequence | sequence record 44310 | EGFP-C 5'-CATGGTCCTGCTGGAGTTCGTG-3'
AGTCCGGACTCAGATCTCGAGCTCAAGCTAGCTTCGAATTCGCAGAAGCTGCCACCATGGTTGCGCTTTC
GCTGAAGATTAGCATTGGGAATGTGGTGAAGACGATGCAATTTGAGCCATCTACCATGGTGTACGACGCC
TGCCGCATGATTCGTGAGCGGATCCCAGAGGCCCTGGCTGGCCCTCCCAACGACTTTGGGCTCTTTCTGT
CAGATGATGACCCCAAAAAAGGCATCTGGCTAGAGGCTGGGAAAGCTTTGGACTACTACATGCTCCGAAA
TGGGGACACCATGGAGTACAGAAAAAAGCAGAGACCCCTGAAGATCCGGATGTTAGACGGAACGGTGAAG
ACTATCATGGTGGATGACTCCAAGACCGTCACAGACATGCTCATGACCATTTGTGCCCGAATTGGTATCA
CCAACCATGATGAGTATTCACTGGTTCGAGAGCTGATGGAAGAAAAGAAAGATGAGGGGACAGGGACCCT
GAGAAAAGACAAGACCCTACTGCGAGATGAAAAGAAGATGGAGAAGCTAAAGCAGAAGTTGCACACAGAC
GATGAGTTGAACTGGCTGGACCATGGGCGGACACTGAGGGAACAGGGAGTGGAAGAGCATGAGACGTTGC
TGCTGCGGAGAAAGTTCTTCTACTCAGACCAGAATGTGGATTCCCGAGACCCTGTACAGCTGAACCTTCT
CTATGTGCAGGCACGAGATGACATCCTGAATGGCTCCCATCCTGTCTCCTTTGACAAGGCCTGTGAATTT
GCAGGCTTCCAGTGCCAGATCCAGTTTGGACCTCACAATGAACAGAAGCACAAGGCTGGCTTCCTTGACC
TGAAGGACTTCCTGCCC
